Addgene plasmid #161652: IDG_TMC4_OE_1
Purpose: Overexpresses TMC4
Depositing lab: Mike McManus. Depositing organization: University of California, San Francisco (UCSF).
Backbone
  Vector backbone: pLX304
  Vector type: Mammalian Expression
  Selectable markers: Blasticidin
Growth in bacteria
  Bacterial resistance: Ampicillin, 100 μg/mL
  Growth temperature: 30°C
  Growth strain: NEB Stable
  Copy number: Low Copy
Gene/Insert
  Gene/Insert name: TMC4
  Species: H. sapiens (human)
  Entrez Gene: TMC4 (a.k.a. MGC39329)
  Tag / fusion protein: V5 (C terminal on backbone)
  Cloning method: Gateway Cloning
Terms and licenses: Academic/Nonprofit Terms; Industry Terms: Not Available to Industry
How to cite: IDG_TMC4_OE_1 was a gift from Mike McManus (Addgene plasmid # 161652 ; http://n2t.net/addgene:161652 ; RRID:Addgene_161652)
