[The description below was written by a language model from this plasmid's Addgene catalogue record and pLannotate feature annotations shown in this document.]
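Description:
IDG_TMC4_OE_1 is a mammalian overexpression construct for human TMC4, a probable ion channel, built by Gateway cloning into the pLX304 backbone. Although catalogued simply as a mammalian expression vector, the feature table shows the architecture of a third-generation, self-inactivating HIV-1 lentiviral transfer plasmid. An RSV promoter drives a truncated 5' LTR, followed by the Ψ packaging signal with a gag fragment, the Rev response element, a cPPT/CTS, and a ΔU3 3' LTR with a downstream SV40 polyadenylation signal. In bacteria it is maintained through a ColE1/pUC-type origin with ampicillin resistance (AmpR). The record lists it as low copy and grown in a recombination-deficient strain, as is common for repeat-containing lentiviral plasmids. An f1 origin, an SV40 origin and remnants of lac/T7/T3 cloning-vector sequence are also present.

Within the proviral region there are two expression units. The human PGK promoter drives blasticidin S deaminase, which allows blasticidin selection of transduced or transfected cells. Downstream, the CMV enhancer/promoter drives the TMC4 open reading frame, which is flanked by attB1 and attB2 sites left by Gateway recombination. The ORF runs into a backbone-encoded C-terminal V5 epitope tag for detection of the protein. A WPRE following the tag enhances transcript stability and expression.

The annotation software matched only a fragment of TMC4, spanning roughly 840 nt. The cloned ORF may therefore be a shorter isoform or a partial match to the reference protein, and the record does not clarify which. The stated purpose is overexpression of TMC4, and the design suits stable expression in mammalian cells.
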