Features (pLannotate 1.2.2; 32 found; start..end, strand, type, name):
      1..304     +  enhancer       CMV enhancer: human cytomegalovirus immediate early enhancer
    305..508     +  promoter       CMV promoter: human cytomegalovirus (CMV) immediate early promoter
    532..549     +  protein_bind   attB1 (fragment): mutant version of attB; core recombination site for the Gateway® BP reaction BP Clonase™
    594..1436    +  CDS            TMC4 (fragment): TMC4_HUMAN - Experimental evidence at protein level: Swiss-Prot protein existence level 1. Probable ion channel. From Homo sapiens (Human).
   1439..1462    -  protein_bind   attB2: mutant version of attB; recombination site for the Gateway® BP reaction BP Clonase™
   1464..1505    +  CDS            V5 tag: epitope tag from simian virus 5
   1547..2135    +  misc_feature   WPRE: woodchuck hepatitis virus posttranscriptional regulatory element
   2186..2205    +  misc_feature   cPPT/CTS (fragment): central polypurine tract and central termination sequence of HIV-1
   2207..2440    +  LTR            3' LTR (ΔU3): self-inactivating 3' long terminal repeat (LTR) from HIV-1
   2518..2639    +  polyA_signal   SV40 poly(A) signal: SV40 polyadenylation signal
   2679..2814    +  rep_origin     SV40 ori: SV40 origin of replication
   2835..2853    -  promoter       T7 promoter: promoter for bacteriophage T7 RNA polymerase
   2861..3016    +  CDS            lacZα (fragment): LacZα fragment of β-galactosidase; lacZ fragment
   3021..3449    +  rep_origin     f1 ori (sequence partly withheld): f1 bacteriophage origin of replication; arrow indicates direction of (+) strand synthesis
   3502..3606    +  promoter       AmpR promoter: bla
   3607..4467    +  CDS            AmpR: β-lactamase; bla; confers resistance to ampicillin, carbenicillin, and related antibiotics
   4638..5226    +  rep_origin     ori: high-copy-number ColE1/pMB1/pBR322/pUC origin of replication
   5409..5501    +  CDS            lacI (fragment): lac repressor; lacI; The lac repressor binds to the lac operator to inhibit transcription in E. coli. This inhibition can be relieved by adding lactose or isopropyl-β-D-thiogalactopyranoside (IPTG).
   5514..5535    +  protein_bind   CAP binding site: CAP binding activates transcription in the presence of cAMP. E. coli catabolite activator protein
   5550..5580    +  promoter       lac promoter: promoter for the E. coli lac operon
   5588..5604    +  protein_bind   lac operator: The lac repressor binds to the lac operator to inhibit transcription in E. coli. This inhibition can be relieved by adding lactose or isopropyl-β-D-thiogalactopyranoside (IPTG). lac repressor encoded by lacI
   5649..5667    +  promoter       T3 promoter: promoter for bacteriophage T3 RNA polymerase
   5695..5921    +  promoter       RSV promoter: Rous sarcoma virus enhancer/promoter
   5922..6102    +  LTR            5' LTR (truncated): truncated 5' long terminal repeat (LTR) from HIV-1
   6149..6274    +  misc_feature   HIV-1 Ψ: packaging signal of human immunodeficiency virus type 1
   6258..6621    +  CDS            HIV-1 gag (fragment): gag protein from human immunodeficiency virus 1; gag
   6767..7000    +  misc_feature   RRE: The Rev response element (RRE) of HIV-1 allows for Rev-dependent mRNA export from the nucleus to the cytoplasm.
   7377..7403    +  CDS            Rev (fragment): human immunodeficiency virus 1 (HIV-1) Rev protein; rev; enhances nuclear export of unspliced and incompletely spliced viral mRNAs
   7404..7904    +  promoter       hPGK promoter: human phosphoglycerate kinase 1 promoter
   7916..8311    +  CDS            BSD: blasticidin S deaminase; Aspergillus terreus BSD; confers resistance to blasticidin
   8371..8488    +  misc_feature   cPPT/CTS: central polypurine tract and central termination sequence of HIV-1
   8547..8604    +  enhancer       CMV enhancer (fragment): human cytomegalovirus immediate early enhancer
>Addgene plasmid #161652 | IDG_TMC4_OE_1 | addgene full sequence | sequence record 319632 | Addgene NGS Result
CGTTACATAACTTACGGTAAATGGCCCGCCTGGCTGACCGCCCAACGACCCCCGCCCATTGACGTCAATA
ATGACGTATGTTCCCATAGTAACGCCAATAGGGACTTTCCATTGACGTCAATGGGTGGAGTATTTACGGT
AAACTGCCCACTTGGCAGTACATCAAGTGTATCATATGCCAAGTACGCCCCCTATTGACGTCAATGACGG
TAAATGGCCCGCCTGGCATTATGCCCAGTACATGACCTTATGGGACTTTCCTACTTGGCAGTACATCTAC
GTATTAGTCATCGCTATTACCATGGTGATGCGGTTTTGGCAGTACATCAATGGGCGTGGATAGCGGTTTG
ACTCACGGGGATTTCCAAGTCTCCACCCCATTGACGTCAATGGGAGTTTGTTTTGGCACCAAAATCAACG
GGACTTTCCAAAATGTCGTAACAACTCCGCCCCATTGACGCAAATGGGCGGTAGGCGTGTACGGTGGGAG
GTCTATATAAGCAGAGCTCTCTGGCTAACTGTCGGGATCAACAAGTTTGTACAAAAAAGTTGGCATGAAG
GGTGGGGGCGGTCAGAGGGATGTTGGCGCTGACAGGACCGTGTTTCTTCGCCTCGCCTCCCTGGTGGTCC
TGCTCTTCTCTCTCTGGAATCAGATCACTTGTGGGGGCGACTCCGAGGCTGAGGACTGCAAAACCTGTGG
CTACAATTACAAACAACTTCCGTGCTGGGAGACTGTCCTGGGCCAGGAAATGTACAAACTTCTGCTCTTT
GATCTGCTGACTGTCTTGGCAGTCGCGCTGCTCATCCAGTTTCCTAGAAAGCTCCTCTGTGGCCTCTGTC
CTGGGGCGCTGGGTCGTCTGGCGGGGACCCAGGAGTTCCAGGTGCCCGACGAGGTGCTGGGGCTCATCTA
CGCGCAGACGGTGGTCTGGGTGGGGAGTTTTTTCTGCCCTTTACTGCCCCTGCTTAACACGGTCAAGTTC
CTGCTGCTTTTCTACCTGAAGAAGCTTACCCTCTTCTCCACCTGCTCCCCGGCTGCCCGCACCTTCCGGG
CCTCCGCGGCGAATTTCTTTTTCCCCTTGGTCCTTCTCCTGGGTCTGGCCATCTCCAGCGTTCCCCTGCT
TTACAGCATCTTCCTGATCCCGCCTTCTAAGCTTTGTGGTCCATTCCGGGGGCAGTCGTCCATCTGGGCC
CAGATCCCTGAGTCTATTTCCAGCCTCCCTGAGACCACCCAGAATTTCCTCTTCTTCCTGGGGACCCAGG
CTTTTGCTGTGCCCCTTCTGCTGATCTCCAGCATCCTGATGGCGTACACTGTGGCTCTGGCTAACTCCTA
CGGACGCCTCATCTCTGAGCTCAAACGTCAGAGACAGACGGAGGCGCAGAATAAAGTCTTCCTGGCACGG
CGCGCTGTGGCGCTGACCTCCACCAAACCGGCTCTTTGCCCAACTTTCTTGTACAAAGTGGTTGGTAAGC
CTATCCCTAACCCTCTCCTCGGTCTCGATTCTACGTAGTAATGAGCTAGCGCTAACCGGTGGCGCGTTAA
GTCGACAATCAACCTCTGGATTACAAAATTTGTGAAAGATTGACTGGTATTCTTAACTATGTTGCTCCTT
TTACGCTATGTGGATACGCTGCTTTAATGCCTTTGTATCATGCTATTGCTTCCCGTATGGCTTTCATTTT
CTCCTCCTTGTATAAATCCTGGTTGCTGTCTCTTTATGAGGAGTTGTGGCCCGTTGTCAGGCAACGTGGC
GTGGTGTGCACTGTGTTTGCTGACGCAACCCCCACTGGTTGGGGCATTGCCACCACCTGTCAGCTCCTTT
CCGGGACTTTCGCTTTCCCCCTCCCTATTGCCACGGCGGAACTCATCGCCGCCTGCCTTGCCCGCTGCTG
GACAGGGGCTCGGCTGTTGGGCACTGACAATTCCGTGGTGTTGTCGGGGAAATCATCGTCCTTTCCTTGG
CTGCTCGCCTGTGTTGCCACCTGGATTCTGCGCGGGACGTCCTTCTGCTACGTCCCTTCGGCCCTCAATC
CAGCGGACCTTCCTTCCCGCGGCCTGCTGCCGGCTCTGCGGCCTCTTCCGCGTCTTCGCCTTCGCCCTCA
GACGAGTCGGATCTCCCTTTGGGCCGCCTCCCCGCGTCGACTTTAAGACCAATGACTTACAAGGCAGCTG
TAGATCTTAGCCACTTTTTAAAAGAAAAGGGGGGACTGGAAGGGCTAATTCACTCCCAACGAAGACAAGA
TCTGCTTTTTGCTTGTACTGGGTCTCTCTGGTTAGACCAGATCTGAGCCTGGGAGCTCTCTGGCTAACTA
GGGAACCCACTGCTTAAGCCTCAATAAAGCTTGCCTTGAGTGCTTCAAGTAGTGTGTGCCCGTCTGTTGT
GTGACTCTGGTAACTAGAGATCCCTCAGACCCTTTTAGTCAGTGTGGAAAATCTCTAGCAGTACGTATAG
TAGTTCATGTCATCTTATTATTCAGTATTTATAACTTGCAAAGAAATGAATATCAGAGAGTGAGAGGAAC
TTGTTTATTGCAGCTTATAATGGTTACAAATAAAGCAATAGCATCACAAATTTCACAAATAAAGCATTTT
TTTCACTGCATTCTAGTTGTGGTTTGTCCAAACTCATCAATGTATCTTATCATGTCTGGCTCTAGCTATC
CCGCCCCTAACTCCGCCCATCCCGCCCCTAACTCCGCCCAGTTCCGCCCATTCTCCGCCCCATGGCTGAC
TAATTTTTTTTATTTATGCAGAGGCCGAGGCCGCCTCGGCCTCTGAGCTATTCCAGAAGTAGTGAGGAGG
CTTTTTTGGAGGCCTAGGGACGTACCCAATTCGCCCTATAGTGAGTCGTATTACGCGCGCTCACTGGCCG
TCGTTTTACAACGTCGTGACTGGGAAAACCCTGGCGTTACCCAACTTAATCGCCTTGCAGCACATCCCCC
TTTCGCCAGCTGGCGTAATAGCGAAGAGGCCCGCACCGATCGCCCTTCCCAACAGTTGCGCAGCCTGAAT
GGCGAATGGG
[124 nt withheld, positions 3021-3144]
C
[91 nt withheld, positions 3146-3236]
A
[49 nt withheld, positions 3238-3286]
CCTTTGACGTTGGAGTCCACGTTCTTT
[37 nt withheld, positions 3314-3350]
ACCCTATCTCGGTCTATTCTTTTGATTTATAAGGGATTTTGCCGATTTCGGCCTATTGGTTAAAAAATGA
GCTGATTTAACAAAAATTTAACGCGAATTTTAACAAAATATTAACGCTTACAATTTAGGTGGCACTTTTC
GGGGAAATGTGCGCGGAACCCCTATTTGTTTATTTTTCTAAATACATTCAAATATGTATCCGCTCATGAG
ACAATAACCCTGATAAATGCTTCAATAATATTGAAAAAGGAAGAGTATGAGTATTCAACATTTCCGTGTC
GCCCTTATTCCCTTTTTTGCGGCATTTTGCCTTCCTGTTTTTGCTCACCCAGAAACGCTGGTGAAAGTAA
AAGATGCTGAAGATCAGTTGGGTGCACGAGTGGGTTACATCGAACTGGATCTCAACAGCGGTAAGATCCT
TGAGAGTTTTCGCCCCGAAGAACGTTTTCCAATGATGAGCACTTTTAAAGTTCTGCTATGTGGCGCGGTA
TTATCCCGTATTGACGCCGGGCAAGAGCAACTCGGTCGCCGCATACACTATTCTCAGAATGACTTGGTTG
AGTACTCACCAGTCACAGAAAAGCATCTTACGGATGGCATGACAGTAAGAGAATTATGCAGTGCTGCCAT
AACCATGAGTGATAACACTGCGGCCAACTTACTTCTGACAACGATCGGAGGACCGAAGGAGCTAACCGCT
TTTTTGCACAACATGGGGGATCATGTAACTCGCCTTGATCGTTGGGAACCGGAGCTGAATGAAGCCATAC
CAAACGACGAGCGTGACACCACGATGCCTGTAGCAATGGCAACAACGTTGCGCAAACTATTAACTGGCGA
ACTACTTACTCTAGCTTCCCGGCAACAATTAATAGACTGGATGGAGGCGGATAAAGTTGCAGGACCACTT
CTGCGCTCGGCCCTTCCGGCTGGCTGGTTTATTGCTGATAAATCTGGAGCCGGTGAGCGTGGGTCTCGCG
GTATCATTGCAGCACTGGGGCCAGATGGTAAGCCCTCCCGTATCGTAGTTATCTACACGACGGGGAGTCA
GGCAACTATGGATGAACGAAATAGACAGATCGCTGAGATAGGTGCCTCACTGATTAAGCATTGGTAACTG
TCAGACCAAGTTTACTCATATATACTTTAGATTGATTTAAAACTTCATTTTTAATTTAAAAGGATCTAGG
TGAAGATCCTTTTTGATAATCTCATGACCAAAATCCCTTAACGTGAGTTTTCGTTCCACTGAGCGTCAGA
CCCCGTAGAAAAGATCAAAGGATCTTCTTGAGATCCTTTTTTTCTGCGCGTAATCTGCTGCTTGCAAACA
AAAAAACCACCGCTACCAGCGGTGGTTTGTTTGCCGGATCAAGAGCTACCAACTCTTTTTCCGAAGGTAA
CTGGCTTCAGCAGAGCGCAGATACCAAATACTGTTCTTCTAGTGTAGCCGTAGTTAGGCCACCACTTCAA
GAACTCTGTAGCACCGCCTACATACCTCGCTCTGCTAATCCTGTTACCAGTGGCTGCTGCCAGTGGCGAT
AAGTCGTGTCTTACCGGGTTGGACTCAAGACGATAGTTACCGGATAAGGCGCAGCGGTCGGGCTGAACGG
GGGGTTCGTGCACACAGCCCAGCTTGGAGCGAACGACCTACACCGAACTGAGATACCTACAGCGTGAGCT
ATGAGAAAGCGCCACGCTTCCCGAAGGGAGAAAGGCGGACAGGTATCCGGTAAGCGGCAGGGTCGGAACA
GGAGAGCGCACGAGGGAGCTTCCAGGGGGAAACGCCTGGTATCTTTATAGTCCTGTCGGGTTTCGCCACC
TCTGACTTGAGCGTCGATTTTTGTGATGCTCGTCAGGGGGGCGGAGCCTATGGAAAAACGCCAGCAACGC
GGCCTTTTTACGGTTCCTGGCCTTTTGCTGGCCTTTTGCTCACATGTTCTTTCCTGCGTTATCCCCTGAT
TCTGTGGATAACCGTATTACCGCCTTTGAGTGAGCTGATACCGCTCGCCGCAGCCGAACGACCGAGCGCA
GCGAGTCAGTGAGCGAGGAAGCGGAAGAGCGCCCAATACGCAAACCGCCTCTCCCCGCGCGTTGGCCGAT
TCATTAATGCAGCTGGCACGACAGGTTTCCCGACTGGAAAGCGGGCAGTGAGCGCAACGCAATTAATGTG
AGTTAGCTCACTCATTAGGCACCCCAGGCTTTACACTTTATGCTTCCGGCTCGTATGTTGTGTGGAATTG
TGAGCGGATAACAATTTCACACAGGAAACAGCTATGACCATGATTACGCCAAGCGCGCAATTAACCCTCA
CTAAAGGGAACAAAAGCTGGAGCTGCAAGCTTAATGTAGTCTTATGCAATACTCTTGTAGTCTTGCAACA
TGGTAACGATGAGTTAGCAACATGCCTTACAAGGAGAGAAAAAGCACCGTGCATGCCGATTGGTGGAAGT
AAGGTGGTACGATCGTGCCTTATTAGGAAGGCAACAGACGGGTCTGACATGGATTGGACGAACCACTGAA
TTGCCGCATTGCAGAGATATTGTATTTAAGTGCCTAGCTCGATACATAAACGGGTCTCTCTGGTTAGACC
AGATCTGAGCCTGGGAGCTCTCTGGCTAACTAGGGAACCCACTGCTTAAGCCTCAATAAAGCTTGCCTTG
AGTGCTTCAAGTAGTGTGTGCCCGTCTGTTGTGTGACTCTGGTAACTAGAGATCCCTCAGACCCTTTTAG
TCAGTGTGGAAAATCTCTAGCAGTGGCGCCCGAACAGGGACTTGAAAGCGAAAGGGAAACCAGAGGAGCT
CTCTCGACGCAGGACTCGGCTTGCTGAAGCGCGCACGGCAAGAGGCGAGGGGCGGCGACTGGTGAGTACG
CCAAAAATTTTGACTAGCGGAGGCTAGAAGGAGAGAGATGGGTGCGAGAGCGTCAGTATTAAGCGGGGGA
GAATTAGATCGCGATGGGAAAAAATTCGGTTAAGGCCAGGGGGAAAGAAAAAATATAAATTAAAACATAT
AGTATGGGCAAGCAGGGAGCTAGAACGATTCGCAGTTAATCCTGGCCTGTTAGAAACATCAGAAGGCTGT
AGACAAATACTGGGACAGCTACAACCATCCCTTCAGACAGGATCAGAAGAACTTAGATCATTATATAATA
CAGTAGCAACCCTCTATTGTGTGCATCAAAGGATAGAGATAAAAGACACCAAGGAAGCTTTAGACAAGAT
AGAGGAAGAGCAAAACAAAAGTAAGACCACCGCACAGCAAGCGGCCGCTGATCTTCAGACCTGGAGGAGG
AGATATGAGGGACAATTGGAGAAGTGAATTATATAAATATAAAGTAGTAAAAATTGAACCATTAGGAGTA
GCACCCACCAAGGCAAAGAGAAGAGTGGTGCAGAGAGAAAAAAGAGCAGTGGGAATAGGAGCTTTGTTCC
TTGGGTTCTTGGGAGCAGCAGGAAGCACTATGGGCGCAGCGTCAATGACGCTGACGGTACAGGCCAGACA
ATTATTGTCTGGTATAGTGCAGCAGCAGAACAATTTGCTGAGGGCTATTGAGGCGCAACAGCATCTGTTG
CAACTCACAGTCTGGGGCATCAAGCAGCTCCAGGCAAGAATCCTGGCTGTGGAAAGATACCTAAAGGATC
AACAGCTCCTGGGGATTTGGGGTTGCTCTGGAAAACTCATTTGCACCACTGCTGTGCCTTGGAATGCTAG
TTGGAGTAATAAATCTCTGGAACAGATTTGGAATCACACGACCTGGATGGAGTGGGACAGAGAAATTAAC
AATTACACAAGCTTAATACACTCCTTAATTGAAGAATCGCAAAACCAGCAAGAAAAGAATGAACAAGAAT
TATTGGAATTAGATAAATGGGCAAGTTTGTGGAATTGGTTTAACATAACAAATTGGCTGTGGTATATAAA
ATTATTCATAATGATAGTAGGAGGCTTGGTAGGTTTAAGAATAGTTTTTGCTGTACTTTCTATAGTGAAT
AGAGTTAGGCAGGGATATTCACCATTATCGTTTCAGACCCACCTCCCAACCCCGAGGGGACCCTTGCGCC
TTTTCCAAGGCAGCCCTGGGTTTGCGCAGGGACGCGGCTGCTCTGGGCGTGGTTCCGGGAAACGCAGCGG
CGCCGACCCTGGGTCTCGCACATTCTTCACGTCCGTTCGCAGCGTCACCCGGATCTTCGCCGCTACCCTT
GTGGGCCCCCCGGCGACGCTTCCTGCTCCGCCCCTAAGTCGGGAAGGTTCCTTGCGGTTCGCGGCGTGCC
GGACGTGACAAACGGAAGCCGCACGTCTCACTAGTACCCTCGCAGACGGACAGCGCCAGGGAGCAATGGC
AGCGCGCCGACCGCGATGGGCTGTGGCCAATAGCGGCTGCTCAGCAGGGCGCGCCGAGAGCAGCGGCCGG
GAAGGGGCGGTGCGGGAGGCGGGGTGTGGGGCGGTAGTGTGGGCCCTGTTCCTGCCCGCGCGGTGTTCCG
CATTCTGCAAGCCTCCGGAGCGCACGTCGGCAGTCGGCTCCCTCGTTGACCGAATCACCGACCTCTCTCC
CCAGGGGGTACCACCATGGCCAAGCCTTTGTCTCAAGAAGAATCCACCCTCATTGAAAGAGCAACGGCTA
CAATCAACAGCATCCCCATCTCTGAAGACTACAGCGTCGCCAGCGCAGCTCTCTCTAGCGACGGCCGCAT
CTTCACTGGTGTCAATGTATATCATTTTACTGGGGGACCTTGTGCAGAACTCGTGGTGCTGGGCACTGCT
GCTGCTGCGGCAGCTGGCAACCTGACTTGTATCGTCGCGATCGGAAATGAGAACAGGGGCATCTTGAGCC
CCTGCGGACGGTGCCGACAGGTGCTTCTCGATCTGCATCCTGGGATCAAAGCCATAGTGAAGGACAGTGA
TGGACAGCCGACGGCAGTTGGGATTCGTGAATTGCTGCCCTCTGGTTATGTGTGGGAGGGCCTGCAGCTG
CAGTAGTAAGAATTCTAGATCTTGAGACAAATGGCAGTATTCATCCACAATTTTAAAAGAAAAGGGGGGA
TTGGGGGGTACAGTGCAGGGGAAAGAATAGTAGACATAATAGCAACAGACATACAAACTAAAGAATTACA
AAAACAAATTACAAAAATTCAAAATTTTCGGGTTTATTACAGGGACAGCAGAGATCCACTTTGGCGCCGG
CTCGAGGGGGCCCGGGGTTATTAATAGTAATCAATTACGGGGTCATTAGTTCATAGCCCATATATGGAGT
TCCG
