>Addgene plasmid #161652 | IDG_TMC4_OE_1 | depositor partial sequence | sequence record 313351 | Partial Sequence
ATGAAGGGTGGGGGCGGTCAGAGGGATGTTGGCGCTGACAGGACCGTGTTTCTTCGCCTCGCCTCCCTGG
TGGTCCTGCTCTTCTCTCTCTGGAATCAGATCACTTGTGGGGGCGACTCCGAGGCTGAGGACTGCAAAAC
CTGTGGCTACAATTACAAACAACTTCCGTGCTGGGAGACTGTCCTGGGCCAGGAAATGTACAAACTTCTG
CTCTTTGATCTGCTGACTGTCTTGGCAGTCGCGCTGCTCATCCAGTTTCCTAGAAAGCTCCTCTGTGGCC
TCTGTCCTGGGGCGCTGGGTCGTCTGGCGGGGACCCAGGAGTTCCAGGTGCCCGACGAGGTGCTGGGGCT
CATCTACGCGCAGACGGTGGTCTGGGTGGGGAGTTTTTTCTGCCCTTTACTGCCCCTGCTTAACACGGTC
AAGTTCCTGCTGCTTTTCTACCTGAAGAAGCTTACCCTCTTCTCCACCTGCTCCCCGGCTGCCCGCACCT
TCCGGGCCTCCGCGGCGAATTTCTTTTTCCCCTTGGTCCTTCTCCTGGGTCTGGCCATCTCCAGCGTTCC
CCTGCTTTACAGCATCTTCCTGATCCCGCCTTCTAAGCTTTGTGGTCCATTCCGGGGGCAGTCGTCCATC
TGGGCCCAGATCCCTGAGTCTATTTCCAGCCTCCCTGAGACCACCCAGAATTTCCTCTTCTTCCTGGGGA
CCCAGGCTTTTGCTGTGCCCCTTCTGCTGATCTCCAGCATCCTGATGGCGTACACTGTGGCTCTGGCTAA
CTCCTACGGACGCCTCATCTCTGAGCTCAAACGTCAGAGACAGACGGAGGCGCAGAATAAAGTCTTCCTG
GCACGGCGCGCTGTGGCGCTGACCTCCACCAAACCGGCTCTTTGCCCAACTTTCTTGTACAAAGTGGTTG
GTAAGCCTATCCCTAACCCTCTCCTCGGTCTCGATTCTACGTAG
